>Addgene plasmid #120804 | pRSET_His-rsCaMPARI-mRuby3 | addgene full sequence | sequence record 237799 | Addgene NGS Result
ACACCGAACTGAGATACCTACAGCGTGAGCTATGAGAAAGCGCCACGCTTCCCGAAGGGAGAAAGGCGGA
CAGGTATCCGGTAAGCGGCAGGGTCGGAACAGGAGAGCGCACGAGGGAGCTTCCAGGGGGAAACGCCTGG
TATCTTTATAGTCCTGTCGGGTTTCGCCACCTCTGACTTGAGCGTCGATTTTTGTGATGCTCGTCAGGGG
GGCGGAGCCTATGGAAAAACGCCAGCAACGCGGCCTTTTTACGGTTCCTGGCCTTTTGCTGGCCTTTTGC
TCACATGTTCTTTCCTGCGTTATCCCCTGATTCTGTGGATAACCGTATTACCGCCTTTGAGTGAGCTGAT
ACCGCTCGCCGCAGCCGAACGACCGAGCGCAGCGAGTCAGTGAGCGAGGAAGCGGAAGAGCGCCCAATAC
GCAAACCGCCTCTCCCCGCGCGTTGGCCGATTCATTAATGCAGGATCTCGATCCCGCGAAATTAATACGA
CTCACTATAGGGAGACCACAACGGTTTCCCTCTAGAAATAATTTTGTTTAACTTTAAGAAGGAGATATAC
ATATGCGGGGTTCTCATCATCATCATCATCATGGTATGGCTAGCATGACTGGTGGACAGCAAATGGGTCG
GGATCTGTACGACGATGACGATAAGGATCGATGGGGATCCATGGTGAGTGCGATTAAGCCAGACATGAAG
ATCAAACTGCGTATGGAAGGCAACGTAAACGGGCACCACTTTGTGATCGACGGAGATGGTACAGGCAAGC
CTTATGAGGGAAAACAGACCATGGATCTTGAAGTCAAAGAGGGCGGACCTCTGCCTTTTGCCTTTGATAT
CCTGACCACTGCATTCCTGTACGGCAACAGGGTATTCGTGAAATATCCAGACAACATACAAGACTATTTT
AAGCAGTCGTTTCCTAAGGGGTATTCGTGGGAACGAAGCATGACTTTCGAAGACGGGGGCATTTGCTATG
CCAGAAGCGACATAACAATGGAAGGGGACACTTTCTATAATAAAGTTCGATTTTATGGTACCAACTTTCC
CGCCAATGGTCCAGTTATGCAGAAGAAGACGCTGAAATGGGAGCCCTCCACTGAGAAAATGTATGTGCGT
GATGGAGTGCTGACGGGTGATGTAGAGATGGCTTTGTTGCTTGAAGGAAATGCCCATTACCGAGCGTTGT
CAAGCCGCCGCAAGTTCAACAAAACCGGCCATGCCTTGCGTGCAATTGGCCGCCTGTCCAGCGGAGGCTC
TGGCGGTTCCGGCGGTTCAGGTGGATCAGACCAGCTGACCGAGGAGCAAATTGCAGAATTTAAGGAGGCG
TTCTCTTTGTTTGACAAAGATGGCGACGGTACAATTACAACCAAGGAATTGGGCACAGTAATGCGCTCCC
TTGGACAGAATCCCACTGAAGCCGAACTTCAAGACATGATCAATGAGGTTGATGCTGACGGGGATGGGAC
TATCGACTTTCCTGAGTTTCTTACCATGATGGCTCGCAAAATGAAGGATACAGACAGTGAGGAGGAAATT
CGTGAGGCCTTTCGTGTGTTTGATAAGGACGGGAACGGTTATATCTCAGCGGCGGAGCTGCGTCACGTTA
TGACCAACTTAGGCGAAAAGCTGACTGATGAAGAAGTCGATGAGATGATCCGCGAGGCGGACATCGATGG
TGATGGTCAAGTCAATTATGAAGAGTTTGTGGTGATGATGACCGCGAAGTGCCTCTTCAGAACTACTTAC
AAAGCTAAGGAGAAGGGTGTCAAGTTACCAGGCGTGCACTATGTGGACCACACCATTGAGATTTTAAGCC
ATGACAAAGATTACAACAAGGTTAAGATCTATGAGTATGCTGTTGCTCATTCTGGATTGCCTGACAATGC
CAGACGAGGAGGTAGCGTGTCTAAGGGCGAAGAGCTGATCAAGGAAAATATGCGTATGAAGGTGGTCATG
GAAGGTTCGGTCAACGGCCACCAATTCAAATGCACAGGTGAAGGAGAAGGCAGACCGTACGAGGGAGTGC
AAACCATGAGGATCAAAGTCATCGAGGGAGGACCCCTGCCATTTGCCTTTGACATTCTTGCCACGTCGTT
CATGTATGGCAGCCGTACCTTTATCAAGTACCCGGCCGACATCCCTGATTTCTTTAAACAGTCCTTTCCT
GAGGGTTTTACTTGGGAAAGAGTTACGAGATACGAAGATGGTGGAGTCGTCACCGTCACGCAGGACACCA
GCCTTGAGGATGGCGAGCTCGTCTACAACGTCAAGGTCAGAGGGGTAAACTTTCCCTCCAATGGTCCCGT
GATGCAGAAGAAGACCAAGGGTTGGGAGCCTAATACAGAGATGATGTATCCAGCAGATGGTGGTCTGAGA
GGATACACTGACATCGCACTGAAAGTTGATGGTGGTGGCCATCTGCACTGCAACTTCGTGACAACTTACA
GGTCAAAAAAGACCGTCGGGAACATCAAGATGCCCGGTGTCCATGCCGTTGATCACCGCCTGGAAAGGAT
CGAGGAGAGTGACAATGAAACCTACGTAGTGCAAAGAGAAGTGGCAGTTGCCAAATACAGCAACCTTGGT
GGTGGCATGGACGAGCTGTACAAGTAAGAATTCGAAGCTTGATCCGGCTGCTAACAAAGCCCGAAAGGAA
GCTGAGTTGGCTGCTGCCACCGCTGAGCAATAACTAGCATAACCCCTTGGGGCCTCTAAACGGGTCTTGA
GGGGTTTTTTGCTGAAAGGAGGAACTATATCCGGATCTGGCGTAATAGCGAAGAGGCCCGCACCGATCGC
CCTTCCCAACAGTTGCGCAGCCTGAATGGCGAATGGG
[124 nt withheld, positions 2838-2961]
C
[91 nt withheld, positions 2963-3053]
A
[49 nt withheld, positions 3055-3103]
CCTTTGACGTTGGAGTCCACGTTCTTT
[37 nt withheld, positions 3131-3167]
ACCCTATCTCGGTCTATTCTTTTGATTTATAAGGGATTTTGCCGATTTCGGCCTATTGGTTAAAAAATGA
GCTGATTTAACAAAAATTTAACGCGAATTTTAACAAAATATTAACGCTTACAATTTAGGTGGCACTTTTC
GGGGAAATGTGCGCGGAACCCCTATTTGTTTATTTTTCTAAATACATTCAAATATGTATCCGCTCATGAG
ACAATAACCCTGATAAATGCTTCAATAATATTGAAAAAGGAAGAGTATGAGTATTCAACATTTCCGTGTC
GCCCTTATTCCCTTTTTTGCGGCATTTTGCCTTCCTGTTTTTGCTCACCCAGAAACGCTGGTGAAAGTAA
AAGATGCTGAAGATCAGTTGGGTGCACGAGTGGGTTACATCGAACTGGATCTCAACAGCGGTAAGATCCT
TGAGAGTTTTCGCCCCGAAGAACGTTTTCCAATGATGAGCACTTTTAAAGTTCTGCTATGTGGCGCGGTA
TTATCCCGTATTGACGCCGGGCAAGAGCAACTCGGTCGCCGCATACACTATTCTCAGAATGACTTGGTTG
AGTACTCACCAGTCACAGAAAAGCATCTTACGGATGGCATGACAGTAAGAGAATTATGCAGTGCTGCCAT
AACCATGAGTGATAACACTGCGGCCAACTTACTTCTGACAACGATCGGAGGACCGAAGGAGCTAACCGCT
TTTTTGCACAACATGGGGGATCATGTAACTCGCCTTGATCGTTGGGAACCGGAGCTGAATGAAGCCATAC
CAAACGACGAGCGTGACACCACGATGCCTGTAGCAATGGCAACAACGTTGCGCAAACTATTAACTGGCGA
ACTACTTACTCTAGCTTCCCGGCAACAATTAATAGACTGGATGGAGGCGGATAAAGTTGCAGGACCACTT
CTGCGCTCGGCCCTTCCGGCTGGCTGGTTTATTGCTGATAAATCTGGAGCCGGTGAGCGTGGGTCTCGCG
GTATCATTGCAGCACTGGGGCCAGATGGTAAGCCCTCCCGTATCGTAGTTATCTACACGACGGGGAGTCA
GGCAACTATGGATGAACGAAATAGACAGATCGCTGAGATAGGTGCCTCACTGATTAAGCATTGGTAACTG
TCAGACCAAGTTTACTCATATATACTTTAGATTGATTTAAAACTTCATTTTTAATTTAAAAGGATCTAGG
TGAAGATCCTTTTTGATAATCTCATGACCAAAATCCCTTAACGTGAGTTTTCGTTCCACTGAGCGTCAGA
CCCCGTAGAAAAGATCAAAGGATCTTCTTGAGATCCTTTTTTTCTGCGCGTAATCTGCTGCTTGCAAACA
AAAAAACCACCGCTACCAGCGGTGGTTTGTTTGCCGGATCAAGAGCTACCAACTCTTTTTCCGAAGGTAA
CTGGCTTCAGCAGAGCGCAGATACCAAATACTGTTCTTCTAGTGTAGCCGTAGTTAGGCCACCACTTCAA
GAACTCTGTAGCACCGCCTACATACCTCGCTCTGCTAATCCTGTTACCAGTGGCTGCTGCCAGTGGCGAT
AAGTCGTGTCTTACCGGGTTGGACTCAAGACGATAGTTACCGGATAAGGCGCAGCGGTCGGGCTGAACGG
GGGGTTCGTGCACACAGCCCAGCTTGGAGCGAACGACCT
Features (pLannotate 1.2.2; 17 found; start..end, strand, type, name):
    410..463     +  CDS            lacI (fragment): lac repressor; lacI; The lac repressor binds to the lac operator to inhibit transcription in E. coli. This inhibition can be relieved by adding lactose or isopropyl-β-D-thiogalactopyranoside (IPTG).
    483..501     +  promoter       T7 promoter: promoter for bacteriophage T7 RNA polymerase
    533..555     +  RBS            RBS: efficient ribosome binding site from bacteriophage T7 gene 10 (Olins and Rangwala, 1989)
    575..595     +  CDS            capTEV™ (fragment): composite tag for in vivo biotinylation, TEV protease cleavage, and 6xHis tagging
    596..628     +  CDS            T7 tag (gene 10 leader): leader peptide from bacteriophage T7 gene 10 promotes efficient translation in E. coli
    632..655     +  CDS            Xpress™ tag: Xpress™ epitope tag, including an enterokinase recognition and cleavage site
    671..1183    +  CDS            mEos4b (fragment): fixation-resistant truly monomeric green-to-red photoswitchable fluorescent protein (Paez-Segala et al., 2015) derived from mEos2
   1286..1729    +  CDS            CALM_PYUSP: Experimental evidence at protein level: Swiss-Prot protein existence level 1. Calmodulin mediates the control of a large number of enzymes, ion channels and other proteins by Ca(2+). Among the enzymes to be stimulated by the calmodulin-Ca(2+) complex are a number of protein kinases and phosphatases. From Pyuridae sp. (Sea squirt).
   1735..1897    +  CDS            mEos4b (fragment): fixation-resistant truly monomeric green-to-red photoswitchable fluorescent protein (Paez-Segala et al., 2015) derived from mEos2
   1907..2614    +  CDS            mRuby3: mRuby3 is a basic (constitutively fluorescent) red fluorescent protein published in 2016, derived from Entacmaea quadricolor. It has low acid sensitivity.
   2637..2686    +  CDS            SET1 (fragment): solubility-enhancement tag derived from T7 phage gene 10B
   2694..2741    +  terminator     T7 terminator: transcription terminator for bacteriophage T7 RNA polymerase
   2767..2833    +  CDS            lacZα (fragment): LacZα fragment of β-galactosidase; lacZ fragment
   2838..3266    +  rep_origin     f1 ori (sequence partly withheld): f1 bacteriophage origin of replication; arrow indicates direction of (+) strand synthesis
   3319..3423    +  promoter       AmpR promoter: bla
   3424..4284    +  CDS            AmpR: β-lactamase; bla; confers resistance to ampicillin, carbenicillin, and related antibiotics
   4455..227     +  rep_origin     ori (across the origin): high-copy-number ColE1/pMB1/pBR322/pUC origin of replication
