[The description below was written by a language model from this plasmid's Addgene catalogue record and pLannotate feature annotations shown in this document.]
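Description:
pRSET_His-rsCaMPARI-mRuby3 is a 4.8 kb bacterial expression plasmid built on the Invitrogen pRSET backbone for producing the synthetic calcium marker rsCaMPARI in E. coli. It is maintained at high copy from a ColE1/pUC-type origin and selected with ampicillin through the β-lactamase (AmpR) gene and its own promoter. An f1 phage origin is also present, as is typical of this backbone. Short annotated fragments of lacI, lacZα and a T7 gene 10B-derived sequence appear to be backbone remnants rather than functional elements.

The roughly 2 kb insert, assembled by Gibson cloning, sits between a T7 promoter with the T7 gene 10 ribosome binding site and a T7 terminator, so expression depends on a host that supplies T7 RNA polymerase. The open reading frame begins with the pRSET leader: a His tag, the T7 gene 10 leader peptide that aids translation, and the Xpress epitope, which includes an enterokinase cleavage site. Together these allow affinity purification, detection and optional tag removal. The sensor follows. Annotation shows two segments related to the Eos-family photoswitchable protein mEos4b flanking a calmodulin domain. This fits a design in which calcium binding to calmodulin modulates the photochemical behaviour of the fluorescent protein. The associated publication describes the sensor as a reversible, erasable marker of neuronal activity. The constitutively red fluorescent protein mRuby3 is fused at the C terminus. The record does not state its purpose, but it could plausibly serve as a calcium-independent reference signal. The construct is suited to bacterial production and purification of the tagged fusion protein, for example for in vitro characterisation.
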