Addgene plasmid #120804: pRSET_His-rsCaMPARI-mRuby3
Purpose: Expresses rsCaMPARI in bacterial cells
Depositing lab: Eric Schreiter. Depositing organization: HHMI, Janelia Research Campus. Publication: Erasable labeling of neuronal activity using a reversible calcium marker. Sha F, Abdelfattah AS, Patel R, Schreiter ER. Elife. 2020 Sep 15;9. pii: 57249. doi: 10.7554/eLife.57249. PubMed 32931424.
Backbone
  Vector backbone: pRSET
  Backbone manufacturer: Invitrogen
  Backbone size w/o insert (bp): 2764
  Total vector size (bp): 4816
  Vector type: Bacterial Expression
Growth in bacteria
  Bacterial resistance: Ampicillin, 100 μg/mL
  Growth temperature: 37°C
  Growth strain: DH5alpha
  Copy number: High Copy
Gene/Insert
  Gene/Insert name: rsCaMPARI
  Species: Synthetic
  Insert size (bp): 2052
  Promoter: T7
  Tag / fusion protein: His-Xpress (N terminal on insert); mRuby3 (C terminal on insert)
  Cloning method: Gibson Cloning
  Sequencing primers: 5′ T7for; 3′ T7rev
Terms and licenses: Academic/Nonprofit Terms; Industry Terms: Not Available to Industry
How to cite: pRSET_His-rsCaMPARI-mRuby3 was a gift from Eric Schreiter (Addgene plasmid # 120804 ; http://n2t.net/addgene:120804 ; RRID:Addgene_120804)
